>Addgene plasmid #113081 | T444T | addgene full sequence | sequence record 248277 | Addgene NGS Result
TTGAGATCCTTTTTTTCTGCGCGTAATCTGCTGCTTGCAAACAAAAAAACCACCGCTACCAGCGGTGGTT
TGTTTGCCGGATCAAGAGCTACCAACTCTTTTTCCGAAGGTAACTGGCTTCAGCAGAGCGCAGATACCAA
ATACTGTTCTTCTAGTGTAGCCGTAGTTAGGCCACCACTTCAAGAACTCTGTAGCACCGCCTACATACCT
CGCTCTGCTAATCCTGTTACCAGTGGCTGCTGCCAGTGGCGATAAGTCGTGTCTTACCGGGTTGGACTCA
AGACGATAGTTACCGGATAAGGCGCAGCGGTCGGGCTGAACGGGGGGTTCGTGCACACAGCCCAGCTTGG
AGCGAACGACCTACACCGAACTGAGATACCTACAGCGTGAGCTATGAGAAAGCGCCACGCTTCCCGAAGG
GAGAAAGGCGGACAGGTATCCGGTAAGCGGCAGGGTCGGAACAGGAGAGCGCACGAGGGAGCTTCCAGGG
GGAAACGCCTGGTATCTTTATAGTCCTGTCGGGTTTCGCCACCTCTGACTTGAGCGTCGATTTTTGTGAT
GCTCGTCAGGGGGGCGGAGCCTATGGAAAAACGCCAGCAACGCGGCCTTTTTACGGTTCCTGGCCTTTTG
CTGGCCTTTTGCTCACATGTCAAAAAACCCCTCAAGACCCGTTTAGAGGCCCCAAGGGGTTATGCTAGTA
ATACGACTCACTATAGGGAGACCGGCAGATCTGATATCATCGATGAATTCGAGCTCCACCGCGGTGGCGG
CCGCTCTAGAACTAGTGGATCCACCGGTTCCATGGCTAGCCACGTGACGCGTGGATCCCCCGGGCTGCAG
GAATTCGATATCAAGCTTATCGATACCGTCGACCTCGAGGGGGGGCCCGGTACCCAATTCGCCCTATAGT
GAGTCGTATTACTAGCATAACCCCTTGGGGCCTCTAAACGGGTCTTGAGGGGTTTTTTG
[91 nt withheld, positions 970-1060]
A
[49 nt withheld, positions 1062-1110]
CCTTTGACGTTGGAGTCCACGTTCTTT
[37 nt withheld, positions 1138-1174]
ACCCTATCTCGGTCTATTCTTTTGATTTATAAGGGATTTTGCCGATTTCGGCCTATTGGTTAAAAAATGA
GCTGATTTAACAAAAATTTAACGCGAATTTTAACAAAATATTAACGCTTACAATTTAGGTGGCACTTTTC
GGGGAAATGTGCGCGGAACCCCTATTTGTTTATTTTTCTAAATACATTCAAATATGTATCCGCTCATGAG
ACAATAACCCTGATAAATGCTTCAATAATATTGAAAAAGGAAGAGTATGAGTATTCAACATTTCCGTGTC
GCCCTTATTCCCTTTTTTGCGGCATTTTGCCTTCCTGTTTTTGCTCACCCAGAAACGCTGGTGAAAGTAA
AAGATGCTGAAGATCAGTTGGGTGCACGAGTGGGTTACATCGAACTGGATCTCAACAGCGGTAAGATCCT
TGAGAGTTTTCGCCCCGAAGAACGTTTTCCAATGATGAGCACTTTTAAAGTTCTGCTATGTGGCGCGGTA
TTATCCCGTATTGACGCCGGGCAAGAGCAACTCGGTCGCCGCATACACTATTCTCAGAATGACTTGGTTG
AGTACTCACCAGTCACAGAAAAGCATCTTACGGATGGCATGACAGTAAGAGAATTATGCAGTGCTGCCAT
AACCATGAGTGATAACACTGCGGCCAACTTACTTCTGACAACGATCGGAGGACCGAAGGAGCTAACCGCT
TTTTTGCACAACATGGGGGATCATGTAACTCGCCTTGATCGTTGGGAACCGGAGCTGAATGAAGCCATAC
CAAACGACGAGCGTGACACCACGATGCCTGTAGCAATGGCAACAACGTTGCGCAAACTATTAACTGGCGA
ACTACTTACTCTAGCTTCCCGGCAACAATTAATAGACTGGATGGAGGCGGATAAAGTTGCAGGACCACTT
CTGCGCTCGGCCCTTCCGGCTGGCTGGTTTATTGCTGATAAATCTGGAGCCGGTGAGCGTGGGTCTCGCG
GTATCATTGCAGCACTGGGGCCAGATGGTAAGCCCTCCCGTATCGTAGTTATCTACACGACGGGGAGTCA
GGCAACTATGGATGAACGAAATAGACAGATCGCTGAGATAGGTGCCTCACTGATTAAGCATTGGTAACTG
TCAGACCAAGTTTACTCATATATACTTTAGATTGATTTAAAACTTCATTTTTAATTTAAAAGGATCTAGG
TGAAGATCCTTTTTGATAATCTCATGACCAAAATCCCTTAACGTGAGTTTTCGTTCCACTGAGCGTCAGA
CCCCGTAGAAAAGATCAAAGGATCTTC
Features (pLannotate 1.2.2; 10 found; start..end, strand, type, name):
      1..589     +  rep_origin     ori: high-copy-number ColE1/pMB1/pBR322/pUC origin of replication
    651..698     -  terminator     T7 terminator: transcription terminator for bacteriophage T7 RNA polymerase
    699..717     +  promoter       T7 promoter: promoter for bacteriophage T7 RNA polymerase
    751..797     +  misc_feature   MCS (fragment): pBluescript multiple cloning site
    821..894     +  misc_feature   MCS (fragment): pBluescript multiple cloning site
    903..921     -  promoter       T7 promoter: promoter for bacteriophage T7 RNA polymerase
    922..969     +  terminator     T7 terminator: transcription terminator for bacteriophage T7 RNA polymerase
    970..1300    +  rep_origin     f1 ori (fragment) (sequence partly withheld): f1 bacteriophage origin of replication; arrow indicates direction of (+) strand synthesis
   1326..1430    +  promoter       AmpR promoter: bla
   1431..2291    +  CDS            AmpR: β-lactamase; bla; confers resistance to ampicillin, carbenicillin, and related antibiotics
