[The description below was written by a language model from this plasmid's Addgene catalogue record and pLannotate feature annotations shown in this document.]
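Description:
T444T is an empty-backbone bacterial expression vector for feeding-type RNA interference in C. elegans, derived from the widely used L4440 (pPD129.36) plasmid of the Fire Lab 1997 Vector Kit. It is a small plasmid (about 2.5 kb in the sequenced record) maintained at high copy number in E. coli through a ColE1/pUC-type origin and selected with ampicillin via a β-lactamase gene driven by its own bla promoter. A fragment of the f1 bacteriophage origin, inherited from the parental backbone, is also annotated.

The working part of the vector is a pBluescript-derived multiple cloning site, annotated as two fragments, flanked by two convergent T7 promoters. A target-gene fragment placed between them is transcribed from both strands by T7 RNA polymerase, and the complementary transcripts anneal to form double-stranded RNA. What distinguishes T444T from L4440 is the addition of two T7 terminators, one immediately outside each T7 promoter and oriented to stop the transcript initiated at the opposite promoter. Transcription therefore ends just after crossing the insert instead of reading on into the plasmid backbone, so the RNA produced should consist largely of insert-specific sequence rather than vector-derived sequence. The record describes the result as an enhanced RNAi vector.

No insert is present. Fragments of the gene to be silenced are introduced by Gibson assembly according to the record. The finished constructs are used in the HT115 bacterial strain to induce RNAi in C. elegans, while routine propagation is done in a standard cloning strain.
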