Addgene plasmid #113081: T444T
Purpose: (Empty Backbone) Enhanced RNAi vector for C. elegans. Contains two T7 polymerase termination sequences adjacent to the T7 promoter sites.
Depositing lab: Tibor Vellai. Depositing organization: Eotvos Lorand University. Publication: Highly efficient RNAi and Cas9-based auto-cloning systems for C. elegans research. Sturm A, Saskoi E, Tibor K, Weinhardt N, Vellai T. Nucleic Acids Res. 2018 Jun 19. pii: 5040046. doi: 10.1093/nar/gky516. PubMed 29924347.
Backbone
  Vector backbone: L4440, pPD129.36; Fire Lab 1997 Vector Kit
  Modifications to backbone: T444T contains two additional T7 polymerase termination sequences adjacent to the T7 promoter sites.
  Vector type: Bacterial Expression, RNAi
Growth in bacteria
  Bacterial resistance: Ampicillin, 100 μg/mL
  Growth temperature: 37°C
  Growth strain: DH5alpha
  Growth instructions: For RNAi induction in C. elegans use HT115 as growth strain.
  Copy number: High Copy
Gene/Insert
  Cloning method: Gibson Cloning
Terms and licenses: Academic/Nonprofit Terms; Industry Terms: Not Available to Industry
Depositor comments: For plasmid usage, please see the associated publication: Sturm et al. Highly efficient RNAi and Cas9-based auto-cloning systems for C. elegans research. Nucleic Acids Research, gky516, https://doi.org/10.1093/nar/gky516
How to cite: T444T was a gift from Tibor Vellai (Addgene plasmid # 113081 ; http://n2t.net/addgene:113081 ; RRID:Addgene_113081)
