>Addgene plasmid #113081 | T444T | addgene partial sequence | sequence record 251607 | pBR322ori-F 5'-GGGAAACGCCTGGTATCTTT-3'
TCTGACTTGAGCGTCGATTTTTGTGATGCTCGTCAGGGGGGCGGAGCCTATGGAAAAACGCCAGCAACGC
GGCCTTTTTACGGTTCCTGGCCTTTTGCTGGCCTTTTGCTCACATGTCAAAAAACCCCTCAAGACCCGTT
TAGAGGCCCCAAGGGGTTATGCTAGTAATACGACTCACTATAGGGAGACCGGCAGATCTGATATCATCGA
TGAATTCGAGCTCCACCGCGGTGGCGGCCGCTCTAGAACTAGTGGATCCACCGGTTCCATGGCTAGCCAC
GTGACGCGTGGATCCCCCGGGCTGCAGGAATTCGATATCAAGCTTATCGATACCGTC
