>Addgene plasmid #113081 | T444T | addgene partial sequence | sequence record 251608 | Amp-F 5'-AAGCCCTCCCGTATCGTAGT-3'
GCAACTATGGATGAACGAAATAGACAGATCGCTGAGATAGGTGCCTCACTGATTAAGCATTGGTAACTGT
CAGACCAAGTTTACTCATATATACTTTAGATTGATTTAAAACTTCATTTTTAATTTAAAAGGATCTAGGT
GAAGATCCTTTTTGATAATCTCATGACCAAAATCCCTTAACGTGAGTTTTCGTTCCACTGAGCGTCAGAC
CCCGTAGAAAAGATCAAAGGATCTTCTTGAGATCCTTTTTTTCTGCGCGTAATCTGCTGCTTGCAAACAA
AAAAACCACCGCTACCAGCGGTGGTTTGTTTGCCGGATCAAGAGCTACCAACTCTTTTTCCGAAGGTAAC
TGGCTTCAGCAGAGCGCAGATACCAAATACTGTTCTTCTAGTGTAGCCGTAGTTAGGCCACCACTTCAAG
AACTCTGTAGCACCGCCTACATACCTCGCTCTGCTAATCCTGTTACCAGTGGCTGCTGCCAGTGGCGATA
AGTCGTGTCTTACCGGGTTGGACTCAAGACGATAGTTACCGGATAAGGCGCAGCGGTCGGGCTGAACGGG
GGGTTCGTGCACACAGCCCAGCTTGGAGCGAACGACCTACACCGAACTGAGATACCTACAGCGTGAGCTA
TGAGAAAGCGCCACGCTTCCCGAAGGGAGAAAGGCGGACAGGTATCCGGTAAGCGGCAGGGTCGGAACAG
GAGAGCGCACGAGGGAGCTTCCAGGGGGAAACGCCTGGTATCTTTATAGTCCTGTCGGGTTTCGCCACCT
CTGACTTGAGCGTCGATTTTTGTGATGCTCGTCAGGGGGGCGGAGCCTATGGAAAAACGCCAGCAACGCG
GCCTTTTTACGGTTCCTGGCCTTTTGCTG
