>Addgene plasmid #113081 | T444T | addgene partial sequence | sequence record 252168 | AmpSeq-F 5'-ctcatgagcggatacatatttgaa-3'
TAGGGGTTCCGCGCACATTTCCCCGAAAAGTGCCACCTAAATTGTAAGCGTTAATATTTTGTTAAAATTC
GCGTTAAATTTTTGTTAAATCAGCTCATTTTTTAACCAATAGGCCGAAATCGGCAAAATCCCTTATAAAT
CAAAAGAATAGACCGAGATAGGGT
[37 nt withheld, positions 165-201]
AAAGAACGTGGACTCCAACGTCAAAGG
[49 nt withheld, positions 229-277]
T
[91 nt withheld, positions 279-369]
CAAAAAACCCCTCAAGACCCGTTTAGAGGCCCCAAGGGGTTATGCTAGTAATACGACTCACTATAGGGCG
AATTGGGTACCGGGCCCCCCCTCGAGGTCGACGGTATCGATAAGCTTGATATCGAATTCCTGCAGCCCGG
GGGATCCACGCGTCACGTGGCTAGCCATGGAACCGGTGGATCCACTAGTTCTAGAG
